Addgene plasmid #161940: IBMc460
Purpose: Carries Golden Gate substitution insert for IBM with gp41-1 intein. PPhlF as C-lobe promoter
Depositing lab: Baojun Wang. Depositing organization: University of Edinburgh. Publication: A systematic approach to inserting split inteins for Boolean logic gate engineering and basal activity reduction. Ho TYH, Shao A, Lu Z, Savilahti H, Menolascina F, Wang L, Dalchau N, Wang B. Nat Commun. 2021 Apr 13;12(1):2200. doi: 10.1038/s41467-021-22404-9. PubMed 33850130.
Backbone
  Vector backbone: pSB1A3
  Backbone manufacturer: BioBrick
  Vector type: Bacterial Expression
Growth in bacteria
  Bacterial resistance: Chloramphenicol and Ampicillin, 25 & 100 μg/mL
  Growth temperature: 37°C
  Growth strain: DH5alpha
  Copy number: High Copy
Gene/Insert
  Gene/Insert name: pSB1A3-BbsI-GY-gp-41-1N-cat-PPhlF-RiboJ-B32-gp41-1C-SS-SapI
  Species: Synthetic
  Promoter: PPhlF
  Cloning method: Gibson Cloning
  Sequencing primers: 5′ VF2 - TGCCACCTGACGTCTAAGAA; 3′ VR - ATTACCGCCTTTGAGTGAGC
Terms and licenses: Academic/Nonprofit Terms; Industry Terms: Not Available to Industry
How to cite: IBMc460 was a gift from Baojun Wang (Addgene plasmid # 161940 ; http://n2t.net/addgene:161940 ; RRID:Addgene_161940)
