[The description below was written by a language model from this plasmid's Addgene catalogue record and pLannotate feature annotations shown in this document.]
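Description:
IBMc460 is a bacterial plasmid built on the high-copy BioBrick backbone pSB1A3. It serves as a donor of a Golden Gate "substitution insert" for intein-assisted bisection mapping (abbreviated IBM in the record), a systematic approach to inserting split inteins into proteins. It replicates in E. coli from a ColE1/pUC-type origin and carries the backbone β-lactamase gene (AmpR) with its own promoter. A second marker, chloramphenicol acetyltransferase (cat) with its native promoter, lies inside the insert, so the plasmid is selected with ampicillin and chloramphenicol together.

The synthetic payload sits between the BioBrick prefix and suffix. According to the insert name, it runs in this order: a BbsI site, a GY junction, the N-terminal half of the gp41-1 split intein, the cat cassette, the PPhlF promoter, the RiboJ insulator, a B32 element (presumably a ribosome binding site), the C-terminal half of gp41-1, an SS junction and a SapI site. The type IIS sites allow the cassette to be excised and substituted into a target gene. This divides the gene into an N-lobe fused to the N-intein and a C-lobe fused to the C-intein, with the C-lobe transcribed separately from the PhlF-repressible PPhlF promoter. RiboJ, which the annotation detects as the sTRSV hammerhead ribozyme, cleaves the 5′ leader to standardise expression. The internal cat gene allows selection of clones that have received the insert. Protein trans-splicing by gp41-1 then rejoins the two lobes, which supports Boolean AND-type logic gates and reduced basal activity.

The automated annotation does not label the intein halves or PPhlF. It also reports short lacIq promoter, tet promoter, TcR and Thr leader fragments, and the catalogue entry does not explain these.
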