Features (pLannotate 1.2.2; 13 found; start..end, strand, type, name):
     51..911     -  CDS            AmpR: β-lactamase; bla; confers resistance to ampicillin, carbenicillin, and related antibiotics
    912..1016    -  promoter       AmpR promoter: bla
   1106..1149    -  terminator     bacterial terminator: putative bacterial transcription terminator
   1152..1173    +  misc_feature   BioBrick prefix: BioBrick prefix for parts that do not start with "ATG"
   1571..1641    -  ncRNA          Thr leader (fragment): Accession: RF00506 - Threonine operon leader
   1650..2306    -  CDS            cat: CAT_ECOLX - Experimental evidence at protein level: Swiss-Prot protein existence level 1. This enzyme is an effector of chloramphenicol resistance in bacteria. From Escherichia coli. This protein is used as a marker in many commonly used cloning vectors, such as pACYC184.
   2307..2404    -  promoter       cat promoter: promoter of the E. coli cat gene encoding chloramphenicol acetyltransferase
   2478..2551    +  promoter       lacIq promoter (fragment): lacI (mutant); In the lacIq allele, a single base change in the promoter boosts expression of the lacI gene about 10-fold.
   3256..3274    -  promoter       tet promoter (fragment): E. coli promoter for tetracycline efflux protein gene
   3284..3404    +  CDS            TcR (fragment): tetracycline efflux protein; tet; confers resistance to tetracycline
   3559..3608    +  misc_RNA       sTRSV HHRz: hammerhead ribozyme from the tobacco ringspot virus satellite RNA (Khvorova et al., 2003)
   3784..3804    +  misc_feature   BioBrick suffix: universal suffix for all parts
   3981..4569    -  rep_origin     ori: high-copy-number ColE1/pMB1/pBR322/pUC origin of replication
>Addgene plasmid #161940 | IBMc460 | addgene full sequence | sequence record 329041 | Addgene NGS Result
TGAAGTTTTAAATCAATCTAAAGTATATATGAGTAAACTTGGTCTGACAGTTACCAATGCTTAATCAGTG
AGGCACCTATCTCAGCGATCTGTCTATTTCGTTCATCCATAGTTGCCTGACTCCCCGTCGTGTAGATAAC
TACGATACGGGAGGGCTTACCATCTGGCCCCAGTGCTGCAATGATACCGCGAGACCCACGCTCACCGGCT
CCAGATTTATCAGCAATAAACCAGCCAGCCGGAAGGGCCGAGCGCAGAAGTGGTCCTGCAACTTTATCCG
CCTCCATCCAGTCTATTAATTGTTGCCGGGAAGCTAGAGTAAGTAGTTCGCCAGTTAATAGTTTGCGCAA
CGTTGTTGCCATTGCTACAGGCATCGTGGTGTCACGCTCGTCGTTTGGTATGGCTTCATTCAGCTCCGGT
TCCCAACGATCAAGGCGAGTTACATGATCCCCCATGTTGTGCAAAAAAGCGGTTAGCTCCTTCGGTCCTC
CGATCGTTGTCAGAAGTAAGTTGGCCGCAGTGTTATCACTCATGGTTATGGCAGCACTGCATAATTCTCT
TACTGTCATGCCATCCGTAAGATGCTTTTCTGTGACTGGTGAGTACTCAACCAAGTCATTCTGAGAATAG
TGTATGCGGCGACCGAGTTGCTCTTGCCCGGCGTCAATACGGGATAATACCGCGCCACATAGCAGAACTT
TAAAAGTGCTCATCATTGGAAAACGTTCTTCGGGGCGAAAACTCTCAAGGATCTTACCGCTGTTGAGATC
CAGTTCGATGTAACCCACTCGTGCACCCAACTGATCTTCAGCATCTTTTACTTTCACCAGCGTTTCTGGG
TGAGCAAAAACAGGAAGGCAAAATGCCGCAAAAAAGGGAATAAGGGCGACACGGAAATGTTGAATACTCA
TACTCTTCCTTTTTCAATATTATTGAAGCATTTATCAGGGTTATTGTCTCATGAGCGGATACATATTTGA
ATGTATTTAGAAAAATAAACAAATAGGGGTTCCGCGCACATTTCCCCGAAAAGTGCCACCTGACGTCTAA
GAAACCATTATTATCATGACATTAACCTATAAAAATAGGCGTATCACGAGGCAGAATTTCAGATAAAAAA
AATCCTTAGCTTTCGCTAAGGATGATTTCTGGAATTCGCGGCCGCTTCTAGAGGAAGACGCTGGATATTG
TCTGGATCTGAAAACCCAGGTTCAGACACCGCAGGGTATGAAAGAAATTTCAAATATTCAGGTGGGTGAT
CTGGTTCTGAGCAATACCGGTTATAATGAAGTGCTGAATGTGTTTCCGAAAAGCAAAAAAAAAAGCTATA
AAATCACCCTGGAAGATGGCAAAGAAATCATTTGTAGCGAAGAACACCTGTTTCCGACCCAGACCGGTGA
AATGAATATTAGCGGTGGTCTGAAAGAAGGTATGTGCCTGTATGTTAAAGAATAATACTAGAGTTGAGAA
GAGAAAAGAAAACCGCCGATCCTGTCCACCGCATTACTGCAAGGTAGTGGACAAGACCGGCGGTCTTAAG
TTTTTTGGCTGAATACTAGAGCCTTTGGTCGAAAAAAAAAGCCCGCACTGTCAGGTGCGGGCTTTTTTCT
GTGTTTCCTACTAGAGCAAGCGAGCTCGATATCAAATTACGCCCCGCCCTGCCACTCATCGCAGTACTGT
TGTAATTCATTAAGCATTCTGCCGACATGGAAGCCATCACAAACGGCATGATGAACCTGAATCGCCAGCG
GCATCAGCACCTTGTCGCCTTGCGTATAATATTTGCCCATGGTGAAAACGGGGGCGAAGAAGTTGTCCAT
ATTGGCCACGTTTAAATCAAAACTGGTGAAACTCACCCAGGGATTGGCTGAAACGAAAAACATATTCTCA
ATAAACCCTTTAGGGAAATAGGCCAGGTTTTCACCGTAACACGCCACATCTTGCGAATATATGTGTAGAA
ACTGCCGGAAATCGTCGTGGTATTCACTCCAGAGCGATGAAAACGTTTCAGTTTGCTCATGGAAAACGGT
GTAACAAGGGTGAACACTATCCCATATCACCAGCTCACCGTCTTTCATTGCCATACGAAATTCCGGATGA
GCATTCATCAGGCGGGCAAGAATGTGAATAAAGGCCGGATAAAACTTGTGCTTATTTTTCTTTACGGTCT
TTAAAAAGGCCGTAATATCCAGCTGAACGGTCTGGTTATAGGTACATTGAGCAACTGACTGAAATGCCTC
AAAATGTTCTTTACGATGCCATTGGGATATATCAACGGTGGTATATCCAGTGATTTTTTTCTCCATTTTA
GCTTCCTTAGCTCCTGAAAATCTCGATAACTCAAAAAATACGCCCGGTAGTGATCTTATTTCATTATGGT
GAAAGTTGGAACCTCTTACGTGCCCTCGGTACCAAATTCCAGAAAAGAGGCCTCCCGAAAGGGGGGCCTT
TTTTCGTTTTGGTCCAATGGCGGCGCGCCATCGAATGGTGCAAAACCTTTCGCGGTATGGCATGATAGCG
CCCGGAAGAGAGTCAATTCATGGGGGTGAATATGGCACGTACCCCGAGCCGTAGCAGCATTGGTAGCCTG
CGTAGTCCGCATACCCATAAAGCAATTCTGACCAGCACCATTGAAATCCTGAAAGAATGTGGTTATAGCG
GTCTGAGCATTGAAAGCGTGGCACGTCGCGCCGGTGCAGGCAAACCGACCATTTATCGTTGGTGGACCAA
CAAAGCAGCACTGATTGCCGAAGTGTATGAAAATGAAATCGAACAGGTACGTAAATTTCCGGATTTGGGT
AGCTTTAAAGCCGATCTGGATTTTCTGCTGCATAATCTGTGGAAAGTTTGGCGTGAAACCATTTGTGGTG
AAGCATTTCGTTGTGTTATTGCAGAAGCACAGTTGGACCCTGTAACCCTGACCCAACTGAAAGATCAGTT
TATGGAACGTCGTCGTGAGATACCGAAAAAACTGGTTGAAGATGCCATTAGCAATGGTGAACTGCCGAAA
GATATCAATCGTGAACTGCTGCTGGATATGATTTTTGGTTTTTGTTGGTATCGCCTGCTGACCGAACAGT
TGACCGTTGAACAGGATATTGAAGAATTTACCTTCCTGCTGATTAATGGTGTTTGTCCGGGTACACAGTG
TTGATAAGGATCCTAATTGGTAACGAATCAGACAATTGACGGCTCGAGGGAGTAGCATAGGGTTTGCAGA
ATCCCTGCTTCGTCCATTTGACAGGCACATTATGCATCGATGATAAGCTGTCAAACATGAGCAGATCCTC
TACGCCGGACGCATCGTGGCCGGCATCACCGGCGCCACAGGTGCGGTTGCTGGCGCCTATATCGCCGACA
TCACCGATGGGGAAGATCGGGCTCGCCACTTCGGGCTCATGAGCAAATATTTTATCTGCCAATTATTGAA
GGCCTCCCTAACGGGGGGCCTTTTTTTGTTTCTGGTCTCCCGCTTAACGATCGTTGGCTGCGACGTACGG
TGGAATCTGATTCGTTACCAATTGACATGATACGAAACGTACCGTATCGTTAAGGTAGCTGTCACCGGAT
GTGCTTTCCGGTCTGATGAGTCCGTGAGGACGAAACAGCCTCTACAAATAATTTTGTTTAATACTAGAGT
CACACAGGAAAGTACTAGATGATGCTGAAAAAAATCCTGAAAATCGAGGAACTGGATGAACGCGAACTGA
TTGATATTGAAGTTAGCGGTAACCACCTGTTCTATGCCAATGATATTCTGACCCATAATTCGTCAAGAAG
AGCTACTAGTAGCGGCCGCTGCAGGCTTCCTCGCTCACTGACTCGCTGCGCTCGGTCGTTCGGCTGCGGC
GAGCGGTATCAGCTCACTCAAAGGCGGTAATACGGTTATCCACAGAATCAGGGGATAACGCAGGAAAGAA
CATGTGAGCAAAAGGCCAGCAAAAGGCCAGGAACCGTAAAAAGGCCGCGTTGCTGGCGTTTTTCCACAGG
CTCCGCCCCCCTGACGAGCATCACAAAAATCGACGCTCAAGTCAGAGGTGGCGAAACCCGACAGGACTAT
AAAGATACCAGGCGTTTCCCCCTGGAAGCTCCCTCGTGCGCTCTCCTGTTCCGACCCTGCCGCTTACCGG
ATACCTGTCCGCCTTTCTCCCTTCGGGAAGCGTGGCGCTTTCTCATAGCTCACGCTGTAGGTATCTCAGT
TCGGTGTAGGTCGTTCGCTCCAAGCTGGGCTGTGTGCACGAACCCCCCGTTCAGCCCGACCGCTGCGCCT
TATCCGGTAACTATCGTCTTGAGTCCAACCCGGTAAGACACGACTTATCGCCACTGGCAGCAGCCACTGG
TAACAGGATTAGCAGAGCGAGGTATGTAGGCGGTGCTACAGAGTTCTTGAAGTGGTGGCCTAACTACGGC
TACACTAGAAGAACAGTATTTGGTATCTGCGCTCTGCTGAAGCCAGTTACCTTCGGAAAAAGAGTTGGTA
GCTCTTGATCCGGCAAACAAACCACCGCTGGTAGCGGTGGTTTTTTTGTTTGCAAGCAGCAGATTACGCG
CAGAAAAAAAGGATCTCAAGAAGATCCTTTGATCTTTTCTACGGGGTCTGACGCTCAGTGGAAAGAAAAC
TCACGTTAAGGGATTTTGGTCATGAGATTATCAAAAAGGATCTTCACCTAGATCCTTTTAAATTAAAAA
